Addgene plasmid #220305: pYPQ166-sbcB-N
Purpose: Gateway entry plasmid (attL1& attR5) expressing sbcB exonuclease fused to the N-terminus of zSpCas9, connected by a flexible XTEN linker, without promoter
Depositing lab: Yiping Qi. Depositing organization: University of Maryland, College Park. Publication: Increasing Cas12a- and Cas9-mediated deletion sizes with exonucleases. Wang X, Clem J, Malzahn A, Qi Y. Plant Physiol. 2025 Oct 31;199(3):kiaf507. doi: 10.1093/plphys/kiaf507. PubMed 41182408.
Backbone
  Vector backbone: pYPQ166
  Vector type: Plant Expression, CRISPR ; Gateway compatible sbcB-XTEN linker- zSpCas9 entry clone
Growth in bacteria
  Bacterial resistance: Spectinomycin, 50 μg/mL
  Growth temperature: 37°C
  Growth strain: DH5alpha
  Copy number: High Copy
Gene/Insert
  Gene/Insert name: sbcB-XTEN linker-zSpCas9
  Cloning method: Other
  Sequencing primers: 5′ gtaaaacgacggccagt
Terms and licenses: Academic/Nonprofit Terms; Industry Terms: Not Available to Industry
How to cite: pYPQ166-sbcB-N was a gift from Yiping Qi (Addgene plasmid # 220305 ; http://n2t.net/addgene:220305 ; RRID:Addgene_220305)
