[The description below was written by a language model from this plasmid's Addgene catalogue record and pLannotate feature annotations shown in this document.]
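Description:
pYPQ166-sbcB-N is a promoterless Gateway entry clone built on the pYPQ166 backbone for assembling plant CRISPR expression vectors. It is propagated in E. coli as a high-copy plasmid through a ColE1/pUC-type origin and is selected with spectinomycin, conferred by the aadA (SmR) aminoglycoside adenylyltransferase gene. The annotation also picks up short remnants of lacI, lacZα, a gentamicin resistance gene and an integron Pc promoter, along with rrnB T1 and T2 terminators upstream of the cassette that help insulate it from read-through transcription, and a T7 promoter just outside the downstream recombination site.

The payload lies between attL1 and attR5 sites. It encodes E. coli sbcB (exonuclease I, a highly processive single-stranded DNA exonuclease) fused through a flexible XTEN linker to the N-terminus of zSpCas9, a Streptococcus pyogenes Cas9 coding sequence. A partial FLAG epitope match is annotated between the exonuclease and Cas9. The fusion is followed by the pea rbcS-E9 terminator and polyadenylation signal. Because the entry clone carries no promoter, expression depends on LR recombination; the attL1/attR5 pairing is the format used in multisite Gateway assembly, in which this module would be combined with a second entry clone and a destination vector that supplies the promoter, although the record does not name those partners.

According to the associated publication title, the construct belongs to work aimed at increasing the size of Cas9- and Cas12a-induced deletions by tethering exonucleases to the nuclease. The "-N" in the name denotes the N-terminal placement of sbcB relative to Cas9.
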