Features (pLannotate 1.2.2; 15 found; start..end, strand, type, name):
     53..641     +  rep_origin     ori: high-copy-number ColE1/pMB1/pBR322/pUC origin of replication
    824..916     +  CDS            lacI (fragment): lac repressor; lacI; The lac repressor binds to the lac operator to inhibit transcription in E. coli. This inhibition can be relieved by adding lactose or isopropyl-β-D-thiogalactopyranoside (IPTG).
    971..998     -  terminator     rrnB T2 terminator: transcription terminator T2 from the E. coli rrnB gene
   1130..1173    +  terminator     rrnB T1 terminator: Escherichia coli rrnB; transcription terminator T1 from the E. coli rrnB gene
   1220..1256    -  CDS            lacZα (fragment): LacZα fragment of β-galactosidase; lacZ fragment
   1272..1371    +  protein_bind   attL1: mutant version of attL; recombination site for the Gateway® LR reaction LR Clonase™
   1397..2818    +  CDS            sbcB: EX1_ECOLI - Also known as cpeA, xonA. Experimental evidence at protein level: Swiss-Prot protein existence level 1. Degrades single-stranded DNA (ssDNA) in a highly processive manner (PubMed:23609540). Also functions as a DNA deoxyribophosphodiesterase that releases deoxyribose-phosphate moieties following the cleavage of DNA at an apurinic/apyrimidinic (AP) site by either an AP endonuclease or AP lyase (PubMed:1329027). From Escherichia coli (strain K12).
   2969..2988    +  CDS            2xFLAG (fragment): two tandem FLAG® epitope tags
   3044..7144    +  CDS            cas9: CAS9_STRP1 - Also known as csn1 From Streptococcus pyogenes serotype M1.
   7202..7825    +  terminator     E9 terminator: terminator and polyadenylation signal from the pea rbcS-E9 gene
   7867..7990    +  protein_bind   attR5: mutant version of attR; recombination site for the Gateway® LR reaction LR Clonase™
   8008..8026    -  promoter       T7 promoter: promoter for bacteriophage T7 RNA polymerase
   8216..8239    +  promoter       Pc promoter (fragment): intI1 (promoter lies within the coding sequence); class 1 integron promoter
   8415..8471    +  CDS            GmR (fragment): gentamycin acetyltransferase; aacC1; confers resistance to gentamycin
   8478..9269    +  CDS            SmR: aminoglycoside adenylyltransferase (Murphy, 1985); aadA; confers resistance to spectinomycin and streptomycin
>Addgene plasmid #220305 | pYPQ166-sbcB-N | addgene full sequence | sequence record 440214 | Addgene NGS Result
ACGCGTCGTTCCACTGAGCGTCAGACCCCGTAGAAAAGATCAAAGGATCTTCTTGAGATCCTTTTTTTCT
GCGCGTAATCTGCTGCTTGCAAACAAAAAAACCACCGCTACCAGCGGTGGTTTGTTTGCCGGATCAAGAG
CTACCAACTCTTTTTCCGAAGGTAACTGGCTTCAGCAGAGCGCAGATACCAAATACTGTTCTTCTAGTGT
AGCCGTAGTTAGGCCACCACTTCAAGAACTCTGTAGCACCGCCTACATACCTCGCTCTGCTAATCCTGTT
ACCAGTGGCTGCTGCCAGTGGCGATAAGTCGTGTCTTACCGGGTTGGACTCAAGACGATAGTTACCGGAT
AAGGCGCAGCGGTCGGGCTGAACGGGGGGTTCGTGCACACAGCCCAGCTTGGAGCGAACGACCTACACCG
AACTGAGATACCTACAGCGTGAGCTATGAGAAAGCGCCACGCTTCCCGAAGGGAGAAAGGCGGACAGGTA
TCCGGTAAGCGGCAGGGTCGGAACAGGAGAGCGCACGAGGGAGCTTCCAGGGGGAAACGCCTGGTATCTT
TATAGTCCTGTCGGGTTTCGCCACCTCTGACTTGAGCGTCGATTTTTGTGATGCTCGTCAGGGGGGCGGA
GCCTATGGAAAAACGCCAGCAACGCGGCCTTTTTACGGTTCCTGGCCTTTTGCTGGCCTTTTGCTCACAT
GTTCTTTCCTGCGTTATCCCCTGATTCTGTGGATAACCGTATTACCGCCTTTGAGTGAGCTGATACCGCT
CGCCGCAGCCGAACGACCGAGCGCAGCGAGTCAGTGAGCGAGGAAGCGGAAGAGCGCCCAATACGCAAAC
CGCCTCTCCCCGCGCGTTGGCCGATTCATTAATGCAGCTGGCACGACAGGTTTCCCGACTGGAAAGCGGG
CAGTGAGCGCAACGCAATTAATACGCGTACCGCGAGCCAGGAAGAGTTTGTAGAAACGCAAAAAGGCCAT
CCGTCAGGATGGCCTTCTGCTTAGTTTGATGCCTGGCAGTTTATGGCGGGCGTCCTGCCCGCCACCCTCC
GGGCCGTTGCTTCACAACGTTCAAATCCGCTCCCGGCGGATTTGTCCTACTCAGGAGAGCGTTCACCGAC
AAACAACAGATAAAACGAAAGGCCCAGTCTTCCGACTGAGCCTTTCGTTTTATTTGATGCCTGGCAGTTC
CCTACTCTCGCGTTAACGCTTGCATGGATGTTTTCCCAGTCACGACGTTGTAAAACGACGGCCAGTCTTA
AGCTCGGGCCCCAAATAATGATTTTATTTTGACTGATAGTGACCTGTTCGTTGCAACAAATTGATGAGCA
ATGCTTTTTTATAATGCCAACTTTGTACAAAAAAGCAGGCTGGTACGTTCCCTACCGGCCGCACATATGA
TGAATGATGGAAAGCAGCAATCGACGTTCCTTTTCCATGATTATGAAACGTTCGGAACTCATCCTGCTCT
TGATAGACCTGCTCAATTTGCAGCTATTAGAACTGATTCTGAATTTAATGTTATTGGAGAACCTGAAGTT
TTTTATTGTAAGCCTGCTGATGATTATCTTCCACAACCTGGAGCTGTTCTTATTACTGGAATTACTCCTC
AAGAAGCTAGAGCTAAGGGAGAGAATGAAGCAGCTTTCGCAGCTAGAATTCATTCTCTATTTACTGTTCC
TAAGACTTGTATTCTTGGATATAACAATGTTAGATTCGACGATGAAGTTACTAGAAATATTTTTTATAGG
AATTTCTATGATCCTTATGCTTGGTCTTGGCAACATGACAATTCTAGATGGGATCTACTTGATGTTATGA
GAGCTTGTTATGCTCTTAGACCTGAAGGAATTAATTGGCCTGAAAATGACGATGGACTTCCTTCTTTCAG
ACTTGAACATCTTACTAAGGCTAATGGAATTGAACATTCTAATGCTCATGATGCAATGGCTGATGTTTAT
GCAACTATTGCAATGGCTAAGCTTGTTAAGACTAGACAACCTAGACTTTTCGATTATCTTTTTACTCATA
GAAATAAGCATAAGCTTATGGCTCTTATTGATGTTCCTCAAATGAAGCCTCTTGTTCATGTTTCTGGAAT
GTTCGGAGCTTGGAGAGGAAATACTTCTTGGGTTGCACCTCTTGCTTGGCATCCTGAAAATAGAAACGCT
GTTATTATGGTTGATCTTGCTGGAGATATTTCTCCTCTGCTTGAACTGGATTCTGATACTCTTAGAGAAA
GACTTTATACTGCTAAGACTGATCTTGGAGATAATGCCGCTGTTCCTGTGAAGCTTGTTCATATTAATAA
GTGTCCTGTTCTTGCTCAAGCGAATACTCTTAGACCTGAAGACGCTGATAGACTTGGAATTAATAGACAA
CATTGTCTTGATAATCTGAAGATTCTTAGAGAAAATCCTCAAGTTAGAGAAAAGGTCGTTGCTATTTTCG
CTGAAGCGGAACCTTTTACTCCTTCTGATAATGTTGATGCTCAACTGTATAATGGATTCTTTTCTGATGC
TGACAGAGCTGCAATGAAGATTGTTCTTGAGACTGAACCTAGAAATCTGCCTGCTCTTGATATTACGTTC
GTTGATAAGAGAATCGAAAAGCTGCTTTTCAATTATAGAGCTAGGAATTTTCCTGGAACTCTTGATTATG
CTGAACAACAAAGATGGCTTGAACATAGGAGACAAGTTTTCACTCCTGAATTTCTTCAAGGATATGCTGA
TGAACTTCAAATGCTTGTTCAGCAATATGCTGATGACAAGGAAAAGGTTGCTCTCCTTAAGGCTCTTTGG
CAATATGCTGAAGAGATTTTTAAACGTCCTGCTGCCACCAAAAAGGCCGGACAGGCTAAGAAAAAGAAGG
AGCTCTCAGGATCTGAGACCCCAGGCACAAGTGAATCAGCTACACCTGAGTCCATGGATTACAAGGACCA
CGACGGGGATTACAAGGACCACGACATTGATTACAAGGATGATGATGACAAGATGGCTCCGAAGAAGAAG
AGGAAGGTTGGCATCCACGGGGTGCCAGCTGCTGACAAGAAGTACTCGATCGGCCTCGATATTGGGACTA
ACTCTGTTGGCTGGGCCGTGATCACCGACGAGTACAAGGTGCCCTCAAAGAAGTTCAAGGTCCTGGGCAA
CACCGATCGGCATTCCATCAAGAAGAATCTCATTGGCGCTCTCCTGTTCGACAGCGGCGAGACGGCTGAG
GCTACGCGGCTCAAGCGCACCGCCCGCAGGCGGTACACGCGCAGGAAGAATCGCATCTGCTACCTGCAGG
AGATTTTCTCCAACGAGATGGCGAAGGTTGACGATTCTTTCTTCCACAGGCTGGAGGAGTCATTCCTCGT
GGAGGAGGATAAGAAGCACGAGCGGCATCCAATCTTCGGCAACATTGTCGACGAGGTTGCCTACCACGAG
AAGTACCCTACGATCTACCATCTGCGGAAGAAGCTCGTGGACTCCACAGATAAGGCGGACCTCCGCCTGA
TCTACCTCGCTCTGGCCCACATGATTAAGTTCAGGGGCCATTTCCTGATCGAGGGGGATCTCAACCCGGA
CAATAGCGATGTTGACAAGCTGTTCATCCAGCTCGTGCAGACGTACAACCAGCTCTTCGAGGAGAACCCC
ATTAATGCGTCAGGCGTCGACGCGAAGGCTATCCTGTCCGCTAGGCTCTCGAAGTCTCGGCGCCTCGAGA
ACCTGATCGCCCAGCTGCCGGGCGAGAAGAAGAACGGCCTGTTCGGGAATCTCATTGCGCTCAGCCTGGG
GCTCACGCCCAACTTCAAGTCGAATTTCGATCTCGCTGAGGACGCCAAGCTGCAGCTCTCCAAGGACACA
TACGACGATGACCTGGATAACCTCCTGGCCCAGATCGGCGATCAGTACGCGGACCTGTTCCTCGCTGCCA
AGAATCTGTCGGACGCCATCCTCCTGTCTGATATTCTCAGGGTGAACACCGAGATTACGAAGGCTCCGCT
CTCAGCCTCCATGATCAAGCGCTACGACGAGCACCATCAGGATCTGACCCTCCTGAAGGCGCTGGTCAGG
CAGCAGCTCCCCGAGAAGTACAAGGAGATCTTCTTCGATCAGTCGAAGAACGGCTACGCTGGGTACATTG
ACGGCGGGGCCTCTCAGGAGGAGTTCTACAAGTTCATCAAGCCGATTCTGGAGAAGATGGACGGCACGGA
GGAGCTGCTGGTGAAGCTCAATCGCGAGGACCTCCTGAGGAAGCAGCGGACATTCGATAACGGCAGCATC
CCACACCAGATTCATCTCGGGGAGCTGCACGCTATCCTGAGGAGGCAGGAGGACTTCTACCCTTTCCTCA
AGGATAACCGCGAGAAGATCGAGAAGATTCTGACTTTCAGGATCCCGTACTACGTCGGCCCACTCGCTAG
GGGCAACTCCCGCTTCGCTTGGATGACCCGCAAGTCAGAGGAGACGATCACGCCGTGGAACTTCGAGGAG
GTGGTCGACAAGGGCGCTAGCGCTCAGTCGTTCATCGAGAGGATGACGAATTTCGACAAGAACCTGCCAA
ATGAGAAGGTGCTCCCTAAGCACTCGCTCCTGTACGAGTACTTCACAGTCTACAACGAGCTGACTAAGGT
GAAGTATGTGACCGAGGGCATGAGGAAGCCGGCTTTCCTGTCTGGGGAGCAGAAGAAGGCCATCGTGGAC
CTCCTGTTCAAGACCAACCGGAAGGTCACGGTTAAGCAGCTCAAGGAGGACTACTTCAAGAAGATTGAGT
GCTTCGATTCGGTCGAGATCTCTGGCGTTGAGGACCGCTTCAACGCCTCCCTGGGGACCTACCACGATCT
CCTGAAGATCATTAAGGATAAGGACTTCCTGGACAACGAGGAGAATGAGGATATCCTCGAGGACATTGTG
CTGACACTCACTCTGTTCGAGGACCGGGAGATGATCGAGGAGCGCCTGAAGACTTACGCCCATCTCTTCG
ATGACAAGGTCATGAAGCAGCTCAAGAGGAGGAGGTACACCGGCTGGGGGAGGCTGAGCAGGAAGCTCAT
CAACGGCATTCGGGACAAGCAGTCCGGGAAGACGATCCTCGACTTCCTGAAGAGCGATGGCTTCGCGAAC
CGCAATTTCATGCAGCTGATTCACGATGACAGCCTCACATTCAAGGAGGATATCCAGAAGGCTCAGGTGA
GCGGCCAGGGGGACTCGCTGCACGAGCATATCGCGAACCTCGCTGGCTCGCCAGCTATCAAGAAGGGGAT
TCTGCAGACCGTGAAGGTTGTGGACGAGCTGGTGAAGGTCATGGGCAGGCACAAGCCTGAGAACATCGTC
ATTGAGATGGCCCGGGAGAATCAGACCACGCAGAAGGGCCAGAAGAACTCACGCGAGAGGATGAAGAGGA
TCGAGGAGGGCATTAAGGAGCTGGGGTCCCAGATCCTCAAGGAGCACCCGGTGGAGAACACGCAGCTGCA
GAATGAGAAGCTCTACCTGTACTACCTCCAGAATGGCCGCGATATGTATGTGGACCAGGAGCTGGATATT
AACAGGCTCAGCGATTACGACGTCGATCATATCGTTCCACAGTCATTCCTGAAGGATGACTCCATTGACA
ACAAGGTCCTCACCAGGTCGGACAAGAACCGGGGCAAGTCTGATAATGTTCCTTCAGAGGAGGTCGTTAA
GAAGATGAAGAACTACTGGCGCCAGCTCCTGAATGCCAAGCTGATCACGCAGCGGAAGTTCGATAACCTC
ACAAAGGCTGAGAGGGGCGGGCTCTCTGAGCTGGACAAGGCGGGCTTCATCAAGAGGCAGCTGGTCGAGA
CACGGCAGATCACTAAGCACGTTGCGCAGATTCTCGACTCACGGATGAACACTAAGTACGATGAGAATGA
CAAGCTGATCCGCGAGGTGAAGGTCATCACCCTGAAGTCAAAGCTCGTCTCCGACTTCAGGAAGGATTTC
CAGTTCTACAAGGTTCGGGAGATCAACAATTACCACCATGCCCATGACGCGTACCTGAACGCGGTGGTCG
GCACAGCTCTGATCAAGAAGTACCCAAAGCTCGAGAGCGAGTTCGTGTACGGGGACTACAAGGTTTACGA
TGTGAGGAAGATGATCGCCAAGTCGGAGCAGGAGATTGGCAAGGCTACCGCCAAGTACTTCTTCTACTCT
AACATTATGAATTTCTTCAAGACAGAGATCACTCTGGCCAATGGCGAGATCCGGAAGCGCCCCCTCATCG
AGACGAACGGCGAGACGGGGGAGATCGTGTGGGACAAGGGCAGGGATTTCGCGACCGTCAGGAAGGTTCT
CTCCATGCCACAAGTGAATATCGTCAAGAAGACAGAGGTCCAGACTGGCGGGTTCTCTAAGGAGTCAATT
CTGCCTAAGCGGAACAGCGACAAGCTCATCGCCCGCAAGAAGGACTGGGATCCGAAGAAGTACGGCGGGT
TCGACAGCCCCACTGTGGCCTACTCGGTCCTGGTTGTGGCGAAGGTTGAGAAGGGCAAGTCCAAGAAGCT
CAAGAGCGTGAAGGAGCTGCTGGGGATCACGATTATGGAGCGCTCCAGCTTCGAGAAGAACCCGATCGAT
TTCCTGGAGGCGAAGGGCTACAAGGAGGTGAAGAAGGACCTGATCATTAAGCTCCCCAAGTACTCACTCT
TCGAGCTGGAGAACGGCAGGAAGCGGATGCTGGCTTCCGCTGGCGAGCTGCAGAAGGGGAACGAGCTGGC
TCTGCCGTCCAAGTATGTGAACTTCCTCTACCTGGCCTCCCACTACGAGAAGCTCAAGGGCAGCCCCGAG
GACAACGAGCAGAAGCAGCTGTTCGTCGAGCAGCACAAGCATTACCTCGACGAGATCATTGAGCAGATTT
CCGAGTTCTCCAAGCGCGTGATCCTGGCCGACGCGAATCTGGATAAGGTCCTCTCCGCGTACAACAAGCA
CCGCGACAAGCCAATCAGGGAGCAGGCTGAGAATATCATTCATCTCTTCACCCTGACGAACCTCGGCGCC
CCTGCTGCTTTCAAGTACTTCGACACAACTATCGATCGCAAGAGGTACACAAGCACTAAGGAGGTCCTGG
ACGCGACCCTCATCCACCAGTCGATTACCGGCCTCTACGAGACGCGCATCGACCTGTCTCAGCTCGGGGG
CGACAAGCGGCCAGCGGCGACGAAGAAGGCGGGGCAGGCGAAGAAGAAGAAGTGAGCTCAGAGCTTTCGT
TCGTATCATCGGTTTCGACAACGTTCGTCAAGTTCAATGCATCAGTTTCATTGCGCACACACCAGAATCC
TACTGAGTTTGAGTATTATGGCATTGGGAAAACTGTTTTTCTTGTACCATTTGTTGTGCTTGTAATTTAC
TGTGTTTTTTATTCGGTTTTCGCTATCGAACTGTGAAATGGAAATGGATGGAGAAGAGTTAATGAATGAT
ATGGTCCTTTTGTTCATTCTCAAATTAATATTATTTGTTTTTTCTCTTATTTGTTGTGTGTTGAATTTGA
AATTATAAGAGATATGCAAACATTTTGTTTTGAGTAAAAATGTGTCAAATCGTGGCCTCTAATGACCGAA
GTTAATATGAGGAGTAAAACACTTGTAGTTGTACCATTATGCTTATTCACTAGGCAACAAATATATTTTC
AGACCTAGAAAAGCTGCAAATGTTACTGAATACAAGTATGTCCTCTTGTGTTTTAGACATTTATGAACTT
TCCTTTATGTAATTTTCCAGAATCCTTGTCAGATTCTAATCATTGCTTTATAATTATAGTTATACTCATG
GATTTGTAGTTGAGTATGAAAATATTTTTTAATGCATTTTATGACTTGCCAATTGTTCCGGAACTCTAGA
TAAGCTTACCGGAAAGGGCGAATTCGCAACTTTGTATACAAAAGTTGAACGAGAAACGTAAAATGATATA
AATATCAATATATTAAATTAGATTTTGCATAAAAAACAGACTACATAATACTGTAAAACACAACATATCC
AGTCACTATGCCATCCAGCTGATATCCCCTATAGTGAGTCGTATTACATGGTCATAGCTGTTTCCTGGCA
GCTCTGGCCCGTGTCTCAAAATCTCTGATGTTACATTGCACAAGATAAAAATATATCATCATGCCTCCTC
TGGACCAGCCAGGACAGAAATGCCTCGACTTCGCTGCTACCCAAGGTTGCCGGGTGACGCACACCGTGGA
AACGGATGAAGGCACGAACCCAGTGGACATAAGCCTGTTCGGTTCGTAAGCTGTAATGCAAGTAGCGTAT
GCGCTCACGCAACTGGTCCAGAACCTTGACCGAACGCAGCGGTGGTAACGGCGCAGTGGCGGTTTTCATG
GCTTGTTATGACTGTTTTTTTGGGGTACAGTCTATGCCTCGGGCATCCAAGCAGCAAGCGCGTTACGCCG
TGGGTCGATGTTTGATGTTATGGAGCAGCAACGATGTTACGCAGCAGGGCAGTCGCCCTAAAACAAAGTT
AAACATTATGAGGGAAGCGGTGATCGCCGAAGTATCGACTCAACTATCAGAGGTAGTTGGCGTCATCGAG
CGCCATCTCGAACCGACGTTGCTGGCCGTACATTTGTACGGCTCCGCAGTGGATGGCGGCCTGAAGCCAC
ACAGTGATATTGATTTGCTGGTTACGGTGACCGTAAGGCTTGATGAAACAACGCGGCGAGCTTTGATCAA
CGACCTTTTGGAAACTTCGGCTTCCCCTGGAGAGAGCGAGATTCTCCGCGCTGTAGAAGTCACCATTGTT
GTGCACGACGACATCATTCCGTGGCGTTATCCAGCTAAGCGCGAACTGCAATTTGGAGAATGGCAGCGCA
ATGACATTCTTGCAGGTATCTTCGAGCCAGCCACGATCGACATTGATCTGGCTATCTTGCTGACAAAAGC
AAGAGAACATAGCGTTGCCTTGGTAGGTCCAGCGGCGGAGGAACTCTTTGATCCGGTTCCTGAACAGGAT
CTATTTGAGGCGCTAAATGAAACCTTAACGCTATGGAACTCGCCGCCCGACTGGGCTGGCGATGAGCGAA
ATGTAGTGCTTACGTTGTCCCGCATTTGGTACAGCGCAGTAACCGGCAAAATCGCGCCGAAGGATGTCGC
TGCCGACTGGGCAATGGAGCGCCTGCCGGCCCAGTATCAGCCCGTCATACTTGAAGCTAGACAGGCTTAT
CTTGGACAAGAAGAAGATCGCTTGGCCTCGCGCGCAGATCAGTTGGAAGAATTTGTCCACTACGTGAAAG
GCGAGATCACCAAGGTAGTCGGCAAATAACCCTCGAGCCACCCATGACCAAAATCCCTTAACGTGAGTT
